Addgene plasmid #196826: pOBD2
Purpose: (Empty Backbone) Yeast two-hybrid ; Gal4 DNA binding domain
Depositing lab: Stan Fields. Depositing organization: University of Washington. Publication: A comprehensive analysis of protein-protein interactions in Saccharomyces cerevisiae. Uetz P, Giot L, Cagney G, Mansfield TA, Judson RS, Knight JR, Lockshon D, Narayan V, Srinivasan M, Pochart P, Qureshi-Emili A, Li Y, Godwin B, Conover D, Kalbfleisch T, Vijayadamodar G, Yang M, Johnston M, Fields S, Rothberg JM. Nature. 2000 Feb 10;403(6770):623-7. doi: 10.1038/35001009. PubMed 10688190.
Backbone
  Vector backbone: YCplac22
  Backbone size (bp): 7167
  Vector type: Yeast Expression
  Promoter: ADH
  Selectable markers: TRP1
  Tag / fusion protein: Gal4 DNA binding domain (N terminal on backbone)
Growth in bacteria
  Bacterial resistance: Ampicillin, 100 μg/mL
  Growth temperature: 37°C
  Growth strain: DH5alpha
  Copy number: Unknown
Terms and licenses: Academic/Nonprofit Terms; Industry Terms: Not Available to Industry
How to cite: pOBD2 was a gift from Stan Fields (Addgene plasmid # 196826 ; http://n2t.net/addgene:196826 ; RRID:Addgene_196826)
