[The description below was written by a language model from this plasmid's Addgene catalogue record and pLannotate feature annotations shown in this document.]
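Description:
pOBD2 is an empty yeast two-hybrid "bait" vector built on the YCplac22 backbone, a low-copy centromeric shuttle plasmid for Saccharomyces cerevisiae. In yeast it is maintained through a CEN4/ARS1 element, which gives stable, roughly single-copy inheritance, and it is selected by TRP1 complementation of tryptophan auxotrophy. The feature table annotates the TRP1 promoter but not the TRP1 coding region itself. In E. coli the plasmid replicates from a ColE1/pUC-type origin and is selected with ampicillin through the bla gene and its own promoter. The catalogue lists the backbone as 7,167 bp, whereas the sequenced record is 7,267 nt.

The expression cassette consists of the yeast ADH1 promoter, which spans the numbering origin of the sequence, driving the Gal4 DNA-binding domain, followed downstream by the ADH1 terminator. A gene of interest is placed after the Gal4 domain so that it is produced as a fusion carrying the DNA-binding domain at its N terminus. No insert is present in this version. The short stretch annotated as a Gal4 activation-domain fragment immediately after the binding domain is only 48 nt and is probably a linker or cloning-region match rather than a functional activation domain, although the record does not clarify this. Other small hits (ADH1 coding, lacZα, lacI, bom, RMD1 and a predicted yeast ORF) appear to be leftover backbone or flanking genomic sequence.

The bait fusion binds Gal4 sites upstream of reporter genes, and those reporters are activated only when an interacting partner fused to an activation domain is recruited. The associated publication used this approach for large-scale mapping of yeast protein–protein interactions.
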