Features (pLannotate 1.2.2; 15 found; start..end, strand, type, name):
    536..976     +  CDS            GAL4 DNA binding domain: DNA binding domain of the GAL4 transcriptional activator; Saccharomyces cerevisiae GAL4 (truncated)
    977..1024    +  CDS            GAL4 activation domain (fragment): activation domain of the GAL4 transcriptional activator; Saccharomyces cerevisiae GAL4 (truncated)
   1320..1454    +  CDS            ADH1 (fragment): ADH1_YEAST - Also known as ADC1. Experimental evidence at protein level: Swiss-Prot protein existence level 1. This isozyme preferentially catalyzes the conversion of primary unbranched alcohols to their corresponding aldehydes. Also shows activity toward secondary alcohols. From Saccharomyces cerevisiae (strain ATCC 204508 / S288c) (Baker's yeast).
   1458..1645    +  terminator     ADH1 terminator: S. cerevisiae ADH1; transcription terminator for the S. cerevisiae alcohol dehydrogenase 1 (ADH1) gene
   1789..1855    +  CDS            lacZα (fragment): LacZα fragment of β-galactosidase; lacZ fragment
   1861..1912    -  misc_feature   bom (fragment): basis of mobility region from pBR322
   1917..2027    +  CDS            RMD1 (fragment): RMD1_YEAST - Experimental evidence at protein level: Swiss-Prot protein existence level 1. Required for sporulation where it is believed to have a role in meiotic nuclear division. From Saccharomyces cerevisiae (strain ATCC 204508 / S288c) (Baker's yeast).
   2475..3637    -  misc_feature   CEN/ARS: S. cerevisiae CEN4 centromere fused to the autonomously replicating sequence ARS1/ARS416
   4151..4252    -  promoter       TRP1 promoter: S. cerevisiae TRP1
   4358..4462    +  promoter       AmpR promoter: bla
   4463..5323    +  CDS            AmpR: β-lactamase; bla; confers resistance to ampicillin, carbenicillin, and related antibiotics
   5494..6082    +  rep_origin     ori: high-copy-number ColE1/pMB1/pBR322/pUC origin of replication
   6265..6318    +  CDS            lacI (fragment): lac repressor; lacI; The lac repressor binds to the lac operator to inhibit transcription in E. coli. This inhibition can be relieved by adding lactose or isopropyl-β-D-thiogalactopyranoside (IPTG).
   6368..6706    +  CDS            YO085_YEAST: Protein predicted: Swiss-Prot protein existence level 4. From Saccharomyces cerevisiae (strain ATCC 204508 / S288c) (Baker's yeast).
   7071..508     +  promoter       ADH1 promoter (across the origin): S. cerevisiae ADH1; promoter for alcohol dehydrogenase 1
>Addgene plasmid #196826 | pOBD2 | addgene full sequence | sequence record 393052 | Addgene NGS Result
GTGGTACATAACGAACTAATACTGTAGCCCTAGACTTGATAGCCATCATCATATCGAAGTTTCACTACCC
TTTTTCCATTTGCCATCTATTGAAGTAATAATAGGCGCATGCAACTTCTTTTCTTTTTTTTTCTTTTCTC
TCTCCCCCGTTGTTGTCTCACCATATCCGCAATGACAAAAAAATGATGGAAGACACTAAAGGAAAAAATT
AACGACAAAGACAGCACCAACAGATGTCGTTGTTCCAGAGCTGATGAGGGGTATCTCGAAGCACACGAAA
CTTTTTCCTTCCTTCATTCACGCACACTACTCTCTAATGAGCAACGGTATACGGCCTTCCTTCCAGTTAC
TTGAATTTGAAATAAAAAAAAGTTTGCTGTCTTGCTATCAAGTATAAATAGACCTGCAATTATTAATCTT
TTGTTTCCTCGTCATTGTTCTCGTTCCCTTTCTTCCTTGTTTCTTTTTCTGCACAATATTTCAAGCTATA
CCAAGCATACAATCAACTCCAAGCTTGAAGCAAGCCTCCTGAAAGATGAAGCTACTGTCTTCTATCGAAC
AAGCATGCGATATTTGCCGACTTAAAAAGCTCAAGTGCTCCAAAGAAAAACCGAAGTGCGCCAAGTGTCT
GAAGAACAACTGGGAGTGTCGCTACTCTCCCAAAACCAAAAGGTCTCCGCTGACTAGGGCACATCTGACA
GAAGTGGAATCAAGGCTAGAAAGACTGGAACAGCTATTTCTACTGATTTTTCCTCGAGAAGACCTTGACA
TGATTTTGAAAATGGATTCTTTACAGGATATAAAAGCATTGTTAACAGGATTATTTGTACAAGATAATGT
GAATAAAGATGCCGTCACAGATAGATTGGCTTCAGTGGAGACTGATATGCCTCTAACATTGAGACAGCAT
AGAATAAGTGCGACATCATCATCGGAAGAGAGTAGTAACAAAGGTCAAAGACAGTTGACTGTATCGAACT
ATCTATTCGATGATGAAGATACCCCACCAAACCCAAAAAAAGAGATCGAATTCCAGCTGACCACCATGGC
AATTCCCGGGGATCCGTCGACCTGCAGAGATCTATGAATCGTAGATACTGAAAAACCCCGCAAGTTCACT
TCAACTGTGCATCGTGCACCATCTCAATTTCTTTCATTTATACATCGTTTTGCCTTCTTTTATGTAACTA
TACTCCTCTAAGTTTCAATCTTGGCCATGTAACCTCTGATCTATAGAATTTTTTAAATGACTAGAATTAA
TGCCCATCTTTTTTTTGGACCTAAATTCTTCATGAAAATATATTACGAGGGCTTATTCAGAAGCTTTGGA
CTTCTTCGCCAGAGGTTTGGTCAAGTCTCCAATCAAGGTTGTCGGCTTGTCTACCTTGCCAGAAATTTAC
GAAAAGATGGAAAAGGGTCAAATCGTTGGTAGATACGTTGTTGACACTTCTAAATAAGCGAATTTCTTAT
GATTTATGATTTTTATTATTAAATAAGTTATAAAAAAAATAAGTGTATACAAATTTTAAAGTGACTCTTA
GGTTTTAAAACGAAAATTCTTATTCTTGAGTAACTCTTTCCTGTAGGTCAGGTTGCTTTCTCAGGTATAG
CATGAGGTCGCTCTTATTGACCACACCTCTACCGGCATGCCGAGCAAATGCCTGCAAATCGCTCCCCATT
TCACCCAATTGTAGATATGCTAACTCCAGCAATGAGTTGATGAATCTCGGTGTGTATTTTATGTCCTCAG
AGGACAACACCTGTTGTAATCGTTCTTCCACACGGATCCTGGCGTAATAGCGAAGAGGCCCGCACCGATC
GCCCTTCCCAACAGTTGCGCAGCCTGAATGGCGAATGGCGCCTGATGCGGTATTTTCTCCTTACGCATCT
GTGCGGTATTTCACACCGCATAATCGCTGGGCCATTCTCATGAAGAATATCTTGAATTTATTGTCATATT
ACTAGTTGGTGTGGAAGTCCTAATATCGGTGATCAATATAGTGGTTGACATGCTGGCTAGTCAACATTGA
GCCTTTTGATCATGCAAATATATTACGGTATTTTACAATCAAATATCAAACTTAACTATTGACTTTATAA
CTTATTTAGGTGGTAACATTCTTATAAAAAAGAAAAAAATTACTGCAAAACAGTACTAGCTTTTAACTTG
TATCCTAGGTTATCTATGCTGTCTCACCATAGAGAATATTACCTATTTCAGAATGTATGTCCATGATTCG
CCGGGTAAATACATATAATACACAAATCTGGCTTAATAAAGTCTATAATATATCTCATAAAGAAGTGCTA
AATTGGCTAGTGCTATATATTTTTAAGAAAATTTCTTTTGACTAAGTCCATATCGACTTTGTAAAAGTTC
ACATTAGCATACATATATTACACGAGCCAGAAATAGTAACTTTTGCCTAAATCACAAATTGCAAAATTTA
ATTGCTTGCAAAAGGTCACATGCTTATAATCAACTTTTTTAAAAATTTAAAATACTTTTTTATTTTTTAT
TTTTAAACATAAATGAAATAATTTATTTATTGTTTATGATTACCGAAACATAAAACCTGCTCAAGAAAAA
GAAACTGTTTTGTCCTTGGAAAAAAAGCACTACCTAGGAGCGGCCAAAATGCCGAGGCTTTCATAGCTTA
AACTCTTTACAGAAAATAGGCATTATAGATCAGTTCGAGTTTTCTTATTCTTCCTTCCGGTTTTATCGTC
ACAGTTTTACAGTAAATAAGTATCACCTCTTAGAGTTCGATGATAAGCTGTCAAACATGAGAATTAATTC
CACATGTTAAAATAGTGAAGGAGCATGTTCGGCACACAGTGGACCGAACGTGGGGTAAGTGCACTAGGGT
CCGGTTAAACGGATCTCGCATTGATGAGGCAACGCTAATTATCAACATATAGATTGTTATCTATCTGCAT
GAACACGAAATCTTTACTTGACGACTTGAGGCTGATGGTGTTTATGCAAAGAAACCACTGTGTTTAATAT
GTGTCACTGTTTGATATTACTGTCAGCGTAGAAGATAATAGTAAAAGCGGTTAATAAGTGTATTTGAGAT
AAGTGTGATAAAGTTTTTACAGCGAAAAGACGATAAATACAAGAAAATGATTACGAGGATACGGAGAGAG
GTATGTACATGTGTATTTATATACTAAGCTGCCGGCGGTTGTTTGCAAGACCGAGAAAAGGCTAGCAAGA
ATCGGGTCATTGTAGCGTATGCGCCTGTGAACATTCTCTTCAACAAGTTTGATTCCATTGCGGTGAAATG
GTAAAAGTCAACCCCCTGCGATGTATATTTTCCTGTACAATCAATCAAAAAGCCAAATGATTTAGCATTA
TCTTTACATCTTGTTATTTTACAGATTTTATGTTTAGATCTTTTATGCTTGCTTTTCAAAAGGCTTGCAG
GCAAGTGCACAAACAATACTTAAATAAATACTACTCAGTAATAACCTATTTCTTAGCATTTTTGACGAAA
TTTGCTATTTTGTTAGAGTCTTTTACACCATTTGTCTCCACACCTCCGCTTACATCAACACCAATAACGC
CATTTAATCTAAGCGCATCACCAACATTTTCTGGCGTCAGTCCACCAGCTAACATAAAATGTAAGCTCTC
GGGGCTCTCTTGCCTTCCAACCCAGTCAGAAATCGAGTTCCAATCCAAAAGTTCACCTGTCCCACCTGCT
TCTGAATCAAACAAGGGAATAAACGAATGAGGTTTCTGTGAAGCTGCACTGAGTAGTATGTTGCAGTCTT
TTGGAAATACGAGTCTTTTAATAACTGGCAAACCGAGGAACTCTTGGTATTCTTGCCACGACTCATCTCC
ATGCAGTTGGACGATATCAATGCCGTAATCATTGACCAGAGCCAAAACATCCTCCTTAGGTTGATTACGA
AACACGCCAACCAAGTATTTCGGAGTGCCTGAACTATTTTTATATGCTTTTACAAGACTTGAAATTTTCC
TTGCAATAACCGGGTCAATTGTTCTCTTTCTATTGGGCACACATATAATACCCAGCAAGTCAGCATCGGA
ATCTAGTGCACATTCTGCGGCCTCTGTGCTCTGCAAGCCGCAAACTTTCACCAATGGACCAGAACTACCT
GTGAAATTAATAACAGACATACTCCAAGCTGCCTTTGTGTGCTTAATCACGTATACTCACGTGCTCAATA
GTCACCAATGCCCTCCCTCTTGGCCCTCTCCTTTTCTTTTTTCGACCGAATTAATTCTTGAAGACGAAAG
GGCCTCGTGATACGCCTATTTTTATAGGTTAATGTCATGATAATAATGGTTTCTTAGACGTCAGGTGGCA
CTTTTCGGGGAAATGTGCGCGGAACCCCTATTTGTTTATTTTTCTAAATACATTCAAATATGTATCCGCT
CATGAGACAATAACCCTGATAAATGCTTCAATAATATTGAAAAAGGAAGAGTATGAGTATTCAACATTTC
CGTGTCGCCCTTATTCCCTTTTTTGCGGCATTTTGCCTTCCTGTTTTTGCTCACCCAGAAACGCTGGTGA
AAGTAAAAGATGCTGAAGATCAGTTGGGTGCACGAGTGGGTTACATCGAACTGGATCTCAACAGCGGTAA
GATCCTTGAGAGTTTTCGCCCCGAAGAACGTTTTCCAATGATGAGCACTTTTAAAGTTCTGCTATGTGGC
GCGGTATTATCCCGTATTGACGCCGGGCAAGAGCAACTCGGTCGCCGCATACACTATTCTCAGAATGACT
TGGTTGAGTACTCACCAGTCACAGAAAAGCATCTTACGGATGGCATGACAGTAAGAGAATTATGCAGTGC
TGCCATAACCATGAGTGATAACACTGCGGCCAACTTACTTCTGACAACGATCGGAGGACCGAAGGAGCTA
ACCGCTTTTTTGCACAACATGGGGGATCATGTAACTCGCCTTGATCGTTGGGAACCGGAGCTGAATGAAG
CCATACCAAACGACGAGCGTGACACCACGATGCCTGTAGCAATGGCAACAACGTTGCGCAAACTATTAAC
TGGCGAACTACTTACTCTAGCTTCCCGGCAACAATTAATAGACTGGATGGAGGCGGATAAAGTTGCAGGA
CCACTTCTGCGCTCGGCCCTTCCGGCTGGCTGGTTTATTGCTGATAAATCTGGAGCCGGTGAGCGTGGGT
CTCGCGGTATCATTGCAGCACTGGGGCCAGATGGTAAGCCCTCCCGTATCGTAGTTATCTACACGACGGG
GAGTCAGGCAACTATGGATGAACGAAATAGACAGATCGCTGAGATAGGTGCCTCACTGATTAAGCATTGG
TAACTGTCAGACCAAGTTTACTCATATATACTTTAGATTGATTTAAAACTTCATTTTTAATTTAAAAGGA
TCTAGGTGAAGATCCTTTTTGATAATCTCATGACCAAAATCCCTTAACGTGAGTTTTCGTTCCACTGAGC
GTCAGACCCCGTAGAAAAGATCAAAGGATCTTCTTGAGATCCTTTTTTTCTGCGCGTAATCTGCTGCTTG
CAAACAAAAAAACCACCGCTACCAGCGGTGGTTTGTTTGCCGGATCAAGAGCTACCAACTCTTTTTCCGA
AGGTAACTGGCTTCAGCAGAGCGCAGATACCAAATACTGTTCTTCTAGTGTAGCCGTAGTTAGGCCACCA
CTTCAAGAACTCTGTAGCACCGCCTACATACCTCGCTCTGCTAATCCTGTTACCAGTGGCTGCTGCCAGT
GGCGATAAGTCGTGTCTTACCGGGTTGGACTCAAGACGATAGTTACCGGATAAGGCGCAGCGGTCGGGCT
GAACGGGGGGTTCGTGCACACAGCCCAGCTTGGAGCGAACGACCTACACCGAACTGAGATACCTACAGCG
TGAGCTATGAGAAAGCGCCACGCTTCCCGAAGGGAGAAAGGCGGACAGGTATCCGGTAAGCGGCAGGGTC
GGAACAGGAGAGCGCACGAGGGAGCTTCCAGGGGGAAACGCCTGGTATCTTTATAGTCCTGTCGGGTTTC
GCCACCTCTGACTTGAGCGTCGATTTTTGTGATGCTCGTCAGGGGGGCGGAGCCTATGGAAAAACGCCAG
CAACGCGGCCTTTTTACGGTTCCTGGCCTTTTGCTGGCCTTTTGCTCACATGTTCTTTCCTGCGTTATCC
CCTGATTCTGTGGATAACCGTATTACCGCCTTTGAGTGAGCTGATACCGCTCGCCGCAGCCGAACGACCG
AGCGCAGCGAGTCAGTGAGCGAGGAAGCGGAAGAGCGCCCAATACGCAAACCGCCTCTCCCCGCGCGTTG
GCCGATTCATTAATGCAGGATCCGGGATCGAAGAAATGATGGTAAATGAAATAGGAAATCAAGGAGCATG
AAGGCAAAAGACAAATATAAGGGTCGAACGAAAAATAAAGTGAAAAGTGTTGATATGATGTATTTGGCTT
TGCGGCGCCGAAAAAACGAGTTTACGCAATTGCACAATCATGCTGACTCTGTGGCGGACCCGCGCTCTTG
CCGGCCCGGCGATAACGCTGGGCGTGAGGCTGTGCCCGGCGGAGTTTTTTGCGCCTGCATTTTCCAAGGT
TTACCCTGCGCTAAGGGGCGAGATTGGAGAAGCAATAAGAATGCCGGTTGGGGTTGCGATGATGACGACC
ACGACAACTGGTGTCATTATTTAAGTTGCCGAAAGAACCTGAGTGCATTTGCAACATGAGTATACTAGAA
GAATGAGCCAAGACTTGCGAGACGCGAGTTTGCCGGTGGTGCGAACAATAGAGCGACCATGACCTTGAAG
GTGAGACGCGCATAACCGCTAGAGTACTTTGAAGAGGAAACAGCAATAGGGTTGCTACCAGTATAAATAG
ACAGGTACATACAACACTGGAAATGGTTGTCTGTTTGAGTACGCTTTCAATTCATTTGGGTGTGCACTTT
ATTATGTTACAATATGGAAGGGAACTTTACACTTCTCCTATGCACATATATTAATTAAAGTCCAATGCTA
GTAGAGAAGGGGGGTAACACCCCTCCGCGCTCTTTTCCGATTTTTTTCTAAACCGTGGAATATTTCGGAT
ATCCTTTTGTTGTTTCCGGGTGTACAATATGGACTTCCTCTTTTCTGGCAACCAAACCCATACATCGGGA
TTCCTATAATACCTTCGTTGGTCTCCCTAACATGTAGGTGGCGGAGGGGAGATATACAATAGAACAGATA
CCAGACAAGACATAATGGGCTAAACAAGACTACACCAATTACACTGCCTCATTGATG
